Addgene plasmid #169581: pTS2373-Tier1-PhCMV-Gal4
Purpose: Tier-1 vector encoding PhCMV-driven Gal4 DNA binding domain (PhCMV-Gal4-pA).
Depositing lab: Martin Fussenegger. Depositing organization: ETH Zurich (Swiss Federal Institute of Technology). Publication: A versatile plasmid architecture for mammalian synthetic biology (VAMSyB). Haellman V, Strittmatter T, Bertschi A, Stucheli P, Fussenegger M. Metab Eng. 2021 Jul;66:41-50. doi: 10.1016/j.ymben.2021.04.003. Epub 2021 Apr 18. PubMed 33857582.
Backbone
  Vector backbone: pMM1 (pcDNA3.1-based)
  Backbone size w/o insert (bp): 4435
  Vector type: Mammalian Expression
  Selectable markers: Neomycin (select with G418)
Growth in bacteria
  Bacterial resistance: Ampicillin, 100 μg/mL
  Growth temperature: 37°C
  Growth strain: DH5alpha
  Copy number: High Copy
Gene/Insert
  Gene/Insert name: regulatory protein GAL4 (alt name: PCMV-GAL4)
  Species: S. cerevisiae (budding yeast)
  Promoter: PhCMV
  Cloning method: Restriction Enzyme; 5′ cloning site Unknown (unknown if destroyed)
  Sequencing primers: 5′ AmpStart; 3′ BGH-rev
Terms and licenses: Academic/Nonprofit Terms; Industry Terms: Not Available to Industry
How to cite: pTS2373-Tier1-PhCMV-Gal4 was a gift from Martin Fussenegger (Addgene plasmid # 169581 ; http://n2t.net/addgene:169581 ; RRID:Addgene_169581)
