[The description below was written by a language model from this plasmid's Addgene catalogue record and pLannotate feature annotations shown in this document.]
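Description:
pTS2373-Tier1-PhCMV-Gal4 is a mammalian expression plasmid of about 5.6 kb built on pMM1, a pcDNA3.1-derived backbone, and belongs to the "Tier-1" level of a modular plasmid architecture designed for mammalian synthetic biology. It is maintained in E. coli as a high-copy plasmid through a ColE1/pUC-type origin and an ampicillin resistance gene (β-lactamase) under its own promoter. An f1 origin is also present, which would allow single-stranded DNA production. For selection in mammalian cells it carries a neomycin phosphotransferase gene driven by the SV40 enhancer/early promoter and terminated by an SV40 polyadenylation signal, conferring G418 resistance. Short annotated fragments of ble, lacI, the lac promoter/operator and an HIV-1 LTR appear to be backbone remnants or partial sequence matches rather than functional units.

The payload is a single expression cassette (PhCMV-Gal4-pA). The human cytomegalovirus immediate-early enhancer and promoter drive strong constitutive transcription of the DNA-binding domain of the Saccharomyces cerevisiae GAL4 transcriptional activator, a truncated coding sequence of roughly 440 bp, followed by the bovine growth hormone polyadenylation signal. A T7 promoter lies between the CMV promoter and the coding region, as in standard pcDNA3.1 vectors. No activation or repression domain, tag or reporter is annotated alongside the Gal4 domain. The protein should therefore bind UAS sites without regulating transcription by itself. The record does not spell out a specific application beyond the cassette description. A construct like this would plausibly serve as a standardized part, for instance as a DNA-binding-only control or a starting module for building Gal4-based synthetic transcription factors and assembling higher-tier multi-cassette vectors.
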