Features (pLannotate 1.2.2; 19 found; start..end, strand, type, name):
    166..469     +  enhancer       CMV enhancer: human cytomegalovirus immediate early enhancer
    470..673     +  promoter       CMV promoter: human cytomegalovirus (CMV) immediate early promoter
    669..702     +  LTR            5' LTR (truncated) (fragment): truncated 5' long terminal repeat (LTR) from HIV-1
    718..736     +  promoter       T7 promoter: promoter for bacteriophage T7 RNA polymerase
    789..1229    +  CDS            GAL4 DNA binding domain: DNA binding domain of the GAL4 transcriptional activator; Saccharomyces cerevisiae GAL4 (truncated)
   1290..1514    +  polyA_signal   bGH poly(A) signal: bovine growth hormone polyadenylation signal
   1518..1539    +  promoter       SV40 promoter (fragment): SV40 enhancer and early promoter
   1560..1988    +  rep_origin     f1 ori (sequence partly withheld): f1 bacteriophage origin of replication; arrow indicates direction of (+) strand synthesis
   2002..2331    +  promoter       SV40 promoter: SV40 enhancer and early promoter
   2398..3189    +  CDS            neo: KKA2_KLEPN - Also known as kan, nptII. Experimental evidence at protein level: Swiss-Prot protein existence level 1. Resistance to kanamycin, neomycin, paromomycin, ribostamycin, butirosin and gentamicin B. From Klebsiella pneumoniae.
   3213..3371    +  CDS            ble (fragment): BLE_KLEPN - Experimental evidence at protein level: Swiss-Prot protein existence level 1. Binding protein with a strong affinity to the bleomycin family of antibiotics. Binds to CL990; an antimitotic-antibiotic compound. From Klebsiella pneumoniae.
   3366..3487    +  polyA_signal   SV40 poly(A) signal: SV40 polyadenylation signal
   3560..3576    -  protein_bind   lac operator: The lac repressor binds to the lac operator to inhibit transcription in E. coli. This inhibition can be relieved by adding lactose or isopropyl-β-D-thiogalactopyranoside (IPTG). lac repressor encoded by lacI
   3584..3614    -  promoter       lac promoter: promoter for the E. coli lac operon
   3629..3650    -  protein_bind   CAP binding site: CAP binding activates transcription in the presence of cAMP. E. coli catabolite activator protein
   3663..3755    -  CDS            lacI (fragment): lac repressor; lacI; The lac repressor binds to the lac operator to inhibit transcription in E. coli. This inhibition can be relieved by adding lactose or isopropyl-β-D-thiogalactopyranoside (IPTG).
   3938..4526    -  rep_origin     ori: high-copy-number ColE1/pMB1/pBR322/pUC origin of replication
   4697..5557    -  CDS            AmpR: β-lactamase; bla; confers resistance to ampicillin, carbenicillin, and related antibiotics
   5558..19      -  promoter       AmpR promoter (across the origin): bla
>Addgene plasmid #169581 | pTS2373-Tier1-PhCMV-Gal4 | addgene full sequence | sequence record 365004 | Addgene NGS Result
AACAAATAGGGGTTCCGCGCACATTTCCCCGAAAAGTGCCACCTGACGTCGACGGATCGGGAGATCTCCA
CGCGTGGTACCCTCGAGTTGACATTGATTATTGAGTAGTTATTAATAGTAATCAATTACGGGGTCATTAG
TTCATAGCCCATATATGGAGTTCCGCGTTACATAACTTACGGTAAATGGCCCGCCTGGCTGACCGCCCAA
CGACCCCCGCCCATTGACGTCAATAATGACGTATGTTCCCATAGTAACGCCAATAGGGACTTTCCATTGA
CGTCAATGGGTGGAGTATTTACGGTAAACTGCCCACTTGGCAGTACATCAAGTGTATCATATGCCAAGTA
CGCCCCCTATTGACGTCAATGACGGTAAATGGCCCGCCTGGCATTATGCCCAGTACATGACCTTATGGGA
CTTTCCTACTTGGCAGTACATCTACGTATTAGTCATCGCTATTACCATGGTGATGCGGTTTTGGCAGTAC
ATCAATGGGCGTGGATAGCGGTTTGACTCACGGGGATTTCCAAGTCTCCACCCCATTGACGTCAATGGGA
GTTTGTTTTGGCACCAAAATCAACGGGACTTTCCAAAATGTCGTAACAACTCCGCCCCATTGACGCAAAT
GGGCGGTAGGCGTGTACGGTGGGAGGTCTATATAAGCAGAGCTCTCTGGCTAACTAGAGAACCCACTGCT
TACTGGCTTATCGAAATTAATACGACTCACTATAGGGAGACCCAAGCTGTTCGAAGCGGAATTCACCATG
ACTAGTGGTGGTTCTGGTATGAAGCTACTGTCTTCTATCGAACAAGCATGCGATATTTGCCGACTTAAAA
AGCTCAAGTGCTCCAAAGAAAAACCGAAGTGCGCCAAGTGTCTGAAGAACAACTGGGAGTGTCGCTACTC
TCCCAAAACCAAAAGGTCTCCGCTGACTAGGGCACATCTGACAGAAGTGGAATCAAGGCTAGAAAGACTG
GAACAGCTATTTCTACTGATTTTTCCTCGAGAAGACCTTGACATGATTTTGAAAATGGATTCTTTACAGG
ATATAAAAGCATTGTTAACAGGATTATTTGTACAAGATAATGTGAATAAAGATGCCGTCACAGATAGATT
GGCTTCAGTGGAGACTGATATGCCTCTAACATTGAGACAGCATAGAATAAGTGCGACATCATCATCGGAA
GAGAGTAGTAACAAAGGTCAAAGACAGTTGACTGTATCGGCTAGCGGATCCACCGGTGTCTAGAAAGCTT
TGAGGCCGGCCTGCAGGGATCAGCCTCGACTGTGCCTTCTAGTTGCCAGCCATCTGTTGTTTGCCCCTCC
CCCGTGCCTTCCTTGACCCTGGAAGGTGCCACTCCCACTGTCCTTTCCTAATAAAATGAGGAAATTGCAT
CGCATTGTCTGAGTAGGTGTCATTCTATTCTGGGGGGTGGGGTGGGGCAGGACAGCAAGGGGGAGGATTG
GGAAGACAATAGCAGGCATGCTGGGGATGCGGTGGGCTCTATGGCTTCTGAGGCGGAAAGAACCAGCTGG
GGCTCTAGGGGGTATCCCC
[124 nt withheld, positions 1560-1683]
C
[91 nt withheld, positions 1685-1775]
A
[49 nt withheld, positions 1777-1825]
CCTTTGACGTTGGAGTCCACGTTCTTT
[37 nt withheld, positions 1853-1889]
ACCCTATCTCGGTCTATTCTTTTGATTTATAAGGGATTTTGCCGATTTCGGCCTATTGGTTAAAAAATGA
GCTGATTTAACAAAAATTTAACGCGAATTAATTCTGTGGAATGTGTGTCAGTTAGGGTGTGGAAAGTCCC
CAGGCTCCCCAGCAGGCAGAAGTATGCAAAGCATGCATCTCAATTAGTCAGCAACCAGGTGTGGAAAGTC
CCCAGGCTCCCCAGCAGGCAGAAGTATGCAAAGCATGCATCTCAATTAGTCAGCAACCATAGTCCCGCCC
CTAACTCCGCCCATCCCGCCCCTAACTCCGCCCAGTTCCGCCCATTCTCCGCCCCATGGCTGACTAATTT
TTTTTATTTATGCAGAGGCCGAGGCCGCCTCTGCCTCTGAGCTATTCCAGAAGTAGTGAGGAGGCTTTTT
TGGAGGCCTAGGCTTTTGCAAAAAGCTCCCGGGAGCTTGTATATCCATTTTCGGATCTGATCAAGAGACA
GGATGAGGATCGTTTCGCATGATTGAACAAGATGGATTGCACGCAGGTTCTCCGGCCGCTTGGGTGGAGA
GGCTATTCGGCTATGACTGGGCACAACAGACAATCGGCTGCTCTGATGCCGCCGTGTTCCGGCTGTCAGC
GCAGGGGCGCCCGGTTCTTTTTGTCAAGACCGACCTGTCCGGTGCCCTGAATGAACTGCAGGACGAGGCA
GCGCGGCTATCGTGGCTGGCCACGACGGGCGTTCCTTGCGCAGCTGTGCTCGACGTTGTCACTGAAGCGG
GAAGGGACTGGCTGCTATTGGGCGAAGTGCCGGGGCAGGATCTCCTGTCATCTCACCTTGCTCCTGCCGA
GAAAGTATCCATCATGGCTGATGCAATGCGGCGGCTGCATACGCTTGATCCGGCTACCTGCCCATTCGAC
CACCAAGCGAAACATCGCATCGAGCGAGCACGTACTCGGATGGAAGCCGGTCTTGTCGATCAGGATGATC
TGGACGAAGAGCATCAGGGGCTCGCGCCAGCCGAACTGTTCGCCAGGCTCAAGGCGCGCATGCCCGACGG
CGAGGATCTCGTCGTGACCCATGGCGATGCCTGCTTGCCGAATATCATGGTGGAAAATGGCCGCTTTTCT
GGATTCATCGACTGTGGCCGGCTGGGTGTGGCGGACCGCTATCAGGACATAGCGTTGGCTACCCGTGATA
TTGCTGAAGAGCTTGGCGGCGAATGGGCTGACCGCTTCCTCGTGCTTTACGGTATCGCCGCTCCCGATTC
GCAGCGCATCGCCTTCTATCGCCTTCTTGACGAGTTCTTCTGAGCGGGACTCTGGGGTTCGAAATGACCG
ACCAAGCGACGCCCAACCTGCCATCACGAGATTTCGATTCCACCGCCGCCTTCTATGAAAGGTTGGGCTT
CGGAATCGTTTTCCGGGACGCCGGCTGGATGATCCTCCAGCGCGGGGATCTCATGCTGGAGTTCTTCGCC
CACCCCAACTTGTTTATTGCAGCTTATAATGGTTACAAATAAAGCAATAGCATCACAAATTTCACAAATA
AAGCATTTTTTTCACTGCATTCTAGTTGTGGTTTGTCCAAACTCATCAATGTATCTTATCATGTCTGTAT
ACCGTCGACCTCTAGCTAGAGCTTGGCGTAATCATGGTCATAGCTGTTTCCTGTGTGAAATTGTTATCCG
CTCACAATTCCACACAACATACGAGCCGGAAGCATAAAGTGTAAAGCCTGGGGTGCCTAATGAGTGAGCT
AACTCACATTAATTGCGTTGCGCTCACTGCCCGCTTTCCAGTCGGGAAACCTGTCGTGCCAGCTGCATTA
ATGAATCGGCCAACGCGCGGGGAGAGGCGGTTTGCGTATTGGGCGCTCTTCCGCTTCCTCGCTCACTGAC
TCGCTGCGCTCGGTCGTTCGGCTGCGGCGAGCGGTATCAGCTCACTCAAAGGCGGTAATACGGTTATCCA
CAGAATCAGGGGATAACGCAGGAAAGAACATGTGAGCAAAAGGCCAGCAAAAGGCCAGGAACCGTAAAAA
GGCCGCGTTGCTGGCGTTTTTCCATAGGCTCCGCCCCCCTGACGAGCATCACAAAAATCGACGCTCAAGT
CAGAGGTGGCGAAACCCGACAGGACTATAAAGATACCAGGCGTTTCCCCCTGGAAGCTCCCTCGTGCGCT
CTCCTGTTCCGACCCTGCCGCTTACCGGATACCTGTCCGCCTTTCTCCCTTCGGGAAGCGTGGCGCTTTC
TCATAGCTCACGCTGTAGGTATCTCAGTTCGGTGTAGGTCGTTCGCTCCAAGCTGGGCTGTGTGCACGAA
CCCCCCGTTCAGCCCGACCGCTGCGCCTTATCCGGTAACTATCGTCTTGAGTCCAACCCGGTAAGACACG
ACTTATCGCCACTGGCAGCAGCCACTGGTAACAGGATTAGCAGAGCGAGGTATGTAGGCGGTGCTACAGA
GTTCTTGAAGTGGTGGCCTAACTACGGCTACACTAGAAGAACAGTATTTGGTATCTGCGCTCTGCTGAAG
CCAGTTACCTTCGGAAAAAGAGTTGGTAGCTCTTGATCCGGCAAACAAACCACCGCTGGTAGCGGTGGTT
TTTTTGTTTGCAAGCAGCAGATTACGCGCAGAAAAAAAGGATCTCAAGAAGATCCTTTGATCTTTTCTAC
GGGGTCTGACGCTCAGTGGAACGAAAACTCACGTTAAGGGATTTTGGTCATGAGATTATCAAAAAGGATC
TTCACCTAGATCCTTTTAAATTAAAAATGAAGTTTTAAATCAATCTAAAGTATATATGAGTAAACTTGGT
CTGACAGTTACCAATGCTTAATCAGTGAGGCACCTATCTCAGCGATCTGTCTATTTCGTTCATCCATAGT
TGCCTGACTCCCCGTCGTGTAGATAACTACGATACGGGAGGGCTTACCATCTGGCCCCAGTGCTGCAATG
ATACCGCGAGACCCACGCTCACCGGCTCCAGATTTATCAGCAATAAACCAGCCAGCCGGAAGGGCCGAGC
GCAGAAGTGGTCCTGCAACTTTATCCGCCTCCATCCAGTCTATTAATTGTTGCCGGGAAGCTAGAGTAAG
TAGTTCGCCAGTTAATAGTTTGCGCAACGTTGTTGCCATTGCTACAGGCATCGTGGTGTCACGCTCGTCG
TTTGGTATGGCTTCATTCAGCTCCGGTTCCCAACGATCAAGGCGAGTTACATGATCCCCCATGTTGTGCA
AAAAAGCGGTTAGCTCCTTCGGTCCTCCGATCGTTGTCAGAAGTAAGTTGGCCGCAGTGTTATCACTCAT
GGTTATGGCAGCACTGCATAATTCTCTTACTGTCATGCCATCCGTAAGATGCTTTTCTGTGACTGGTGAG
TACTCAACCAAGTCATTCTGAGAATAGTGTATGCGGCGACCGAGTTGCTCTTGCCCGGCGTCAATACGGG
ATAATACCGCGCCACATAGCAGAACTTTAAAAGTGCTCATCATTGGAAAACGTTCTTCGGGGCGAAAACT
CTCAAGGATCTTACCGCTGTTGAGATCCAGTTCGATGTAACCCACTCGTGCACCCAACTGATCTTCAGCA
TCTTTTACTTTCACCAGCGTTTCTGGGTGAGCAAAAACAGGAAGGCAAAATGCCGCAAAAAAGGGAATAA
GGGCGACACGGAAATGTTGAATACTCATACTCTTCCTTTTTCAATATTATTGAAGCATTTATCAGGGTTA
TTGTCTCATGAGCGGATACATATTTGAATGTATTTAGAAAAATA
